>Addgene plasmid #79995 | pmiRFP703-Myosin | addgene partial sequence | sequence record 153308 | CMV-F 5'-CGCAAATGGGCGGTAGGCGTG-3'
CTGGTTTAGTGAACCGTCAGATCCGCTAGCGGTCGCCACCATGGTAGCAGGTCATGCCTCTGGCAGCCCC
GCATTCGGGACCGCCTCTCATTCGAATTGCGAACATGAAGAGATCCACCTCGCCGGCTCGATCCAGCCGC
ATGGCGCGCTTCTGGTCGTCAGCGAACATGATCATCGCGTCATCCAGGCCAGCGCCAACGCCGCGGAATT
TCTGAATCTCGGAAGCGTACTCGGCGTTCCGCTCGCCGAGATCGACGGCGATCTGTTGATCAAGATCCTG
CCGCATCTCGATCCCACCGCCGAAGGCATCCCGGTCGCGGTGCGCTGCCGGATCGGCAATCCCTCTACGG
AGTACTGCGGTCTGATGCATCGGCCTCCGGAAGGCGGGCTGATCATCGAACTCGAACGTGCCGGCCCGTC
GATCGATCTGTCAGGCACGCTGGCGCCGGCGCTGGAGCGGATCCGCACGGCGGGTTCACTGCGCGCGCTG
TGCGATGACACCGTGCTGCTGTTTCAGCAGTGCACCGGCTACGACCGGGTGATGGTGTATCGTTTCGATG
AGCAAGGCCACGGCCTGGTATTCTCCGAGTGCCATGTGCCTGGGCTCGAATCCTATTTCGGCAACCGCTA
TCCGTCGTCGCTGGTCCCGCAGATGGCGCGGCAGCTGTACGTGCGGCAGCGCGTCCGCGTGCTGGTCGAC
GTCACCTATCAGCCGGTGCCGCTGGAGCCGCGGCTGTCGCCGCTGACCGGGCGCGATCTCGACATGTCGG
GCTGCTTCCTGCGCTCGATGTCGC
