>Addgene plasmid #79995 | pmiRFP703-Myosin | addgene partial sequence | sequence record 153309 | SV40pA-R 5'-GAAATTTGTGATGCTATTGC-3'
AAGTTAACAACAACAATTGCATTCATTTTATGTTTCAGGTTCAGGGGGAGGTGTGGGAGGTTTTTTAAAG
CAAGTAAAACCTCTACAAATGTGGTATGGCTGATTATGATCAGTTATCTAGATCCGGTGGATCCTTAGTC
GTCCTTGTCCTTGGCGCCGTGTTTGAGGATGCGAGTGAACTCCACGTAGTTGAAGTTGCCCTTCTTATCA
ATGGGTGCCTCGCGGTACATCTCGTCCACCTCCTCATCCGTGAATCGGTCGCCCATGGTGGTGAGCAGCT
CCCTCAGGTGGTCCTCGTGGATGAAGCCTGAGGCCTCCTCATCAAAGCAGGCAAAGGCATTGCGGATCAC
ATCCTCGGGGTCTGTGCCGTTCAGCTTCTCCCCAAACATTGTGAGGAACATGGTGAAGTTGATGGGCCCT
GGCGCCTCGTTCATCATGCCCTCCAGGTACTCGTCTGTGGGGTTCTTCCCCAGAGAGGCCAACATGTCGT
GCAGGTCCTCCTTATCAATGAAGCCATCGCGGTTCTGATCAATCATGTTGAAGGCCTCCTTAAACTCCTG
GATCTGGGACTGGTCAAACATGGCGAAGACATTGGACGTAGCCCTCTGGGGCCTCTTCTTGGTGGTCTTG
GCCTTGGCTCTCTTGCTCGACATCGAAGCTTGAGCTCGAGATCTTCCTCCTGATCCACCACCTCCAGAAC
CACCTCCTCCTGATCCACCACCTCCAGAACCTCCTCCACCTGATCCACCACCTCCGCTCTCAAGCGCG
