[The description below was written by a language model from this plasmid's Addgene catalogue record.]
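Description:
pmiRFP703-Myosin is a mammalian expression plasmid built on the Clontech pC1 backbone (about 3.7 kb without insert) and designed to label myosin light chain with the near-infrared fluorescent protein miRFP703. It is maintained as a high-copy plasmid in E. coli under kanamycin selection. For mammalian cells the record lists a neomycin marker, so stably transfected populations can be selected with G418. In C1-type vectors a single resistance gene usually provides both selections. No feature table is provided, so the origin of replication and other backbone elements are not itemised in the record.

The payload is a fusion cassette driven by the CMV promoter, a strong constitutive promoter in most mammalian cell lines. The insert is recorded as LC-Myosin, corresponding to mouse Myl9, the myosin regulatory light chain also known as MLC20. miRFP703 is placed at the N terminus of the light chain, which fits the C1 layout where the fluorescent protein precedes the gene of interest. The listed insert size is about 1.7 kb; whether this figure includes the tag is not stated. The 3′ sequencing primer suggests an SV40 polyadenylation signal downstream of the fusion. The cloning method is recorded as unknown.

miRFP703 is a monomeric, bacterial phytochrome-derived near-infrared protein, and its monomeric state makes it suitable as a fusion tag. The construct is intended for visualising myosin-containing structures, such as actomyosin fibres, in cells. Its far-red emission allows it to be combined with visible-range fluorescent proteins in multicolour imaging.
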