Addgene plasmid #79995: pmiRFP703-Myosin
Purpose: LC-Myosin labeling with near-infrared fluorescent protein miRFP703
Depositing lab: Vladislav Verkhusha. Depositing organization: Albert Einstein College of Medicine. Publication: Bright monomeric near-infrared fluorescent proteins as tags and biosensors for multiscale imaging. Shcherbakova DM, Baloban M, Emelyanov AV, Brenowitz M, Guo P, Verkhusha VV. Nat Commun. 2016 Aug 19;7:12405. doi: 10.1038/ncomms12405. PubMed 27539380.
Backbone
  Vector backbone: pC1
  Backbone manufacturer: Clontech
  Backbone size w/o insert (bp): 3654
  Vector type: Mammalian Expression
  Selectable markers: Neomycin (select with G418)
Growth in bacteria
  Bacterial resistance: Kanamycin, 50 μg/mL
  Growth temperature: 37°C
  Growth strain: DH5alpha
  Copy number: High Copy
Gene/Insert
  Gene/Insert name: LC-Myosin
  Species: M. musculus (mouse)
  Insert size (bp): 1666
  GenBank ID: NM_172118.1
  Entrez Gene: Myl9 (a.k.a. AI327049, MLC20, Mylc2c, RLC-C)
  Promoter: CMV
  Tag / fusion protein: miRFP703 (N terminal on insert)
  Cloning method: Unknown
  Sequencing primers: 5′ CMV-F; 3′ SV40pA-R
Terms and licenses: Academic/Nonprofit Terms; Industry Terms: Not Available to Industry
How to cite: pmiRFP703-Myosin was a gift from Vladislav Verkhusha (Addgene plasmid # 79995 ; http://n2t.net/addgene:79995 ; RRID:Addgene_79995)
