LOCUS       Exported 5514 bp ds-DNA circular SYN 12-MAY-2021
DEFINITION  LC-Myosin labeling with near-infrared fluorescent protein miRFP703.
ACCESSION   .
VERSION     .
KEYWORDS    pmiRFP703-Myosin
SOURCE      synthetic DNA construct
  ORGANISM  synthetic DNA construct
REFERENCE   1 (bases 1 to 5514)
  AUTHORS   Shcherbakova DM, Baloban M, Emelyanov AV, Brenowitz M, Guo P,
            Verkhusha VV
  TITLE     Bright monomeric near-infrared fluorescent proteins as tags and
            biosensors for multiscale imaging.
  JOURNAL   Nat Commun. 2016 Aug 19;7:12405. doi: 10.1038/ncomms12405.
  PUBMED    27539380
REFERENCE   2 (bases 1 to 5514)
  AUTHORS   .
  TITLE     Direct Submission
  JOURNAL   Exported May 12, 2021 from SnapGene Server 1.1.58
            http://www.snapgene.com
FEATURES             Location/Qualifiers
     source          1..5514
                     /organism="synthetic DNA construct"
                     /mol_type="other DNA"
     enhancer        61..364
                     /label=CMV enhancer
                     /note="human cytomegalovirus immediate early enhancer"
     promoter        365..568
                     /label=CMV promoter
                     /note="human cytomegalovirus (CMV) immediate early
                     promoter"
     primer_bind     519..539
                     /label=CMV-F
                     /note="Human CMV immediate early promoter, forward primer"
     regulatory      601..610
                     /regulatory_class="other"
                     /note="vertebrate consensus sequence for strong initiation
                     of translation (Kozak, 1987)"
     CDS             607..1551
                     /codon_start=1
                     /product="bright monomeric near-infrared fluorescent
                     protein engineered from a bacterial phytochrome, with an
                     emission maximum of 703 nm (Shcherbakova et al., 2016)"
                     /label=miRFP703
                     /label=ORF
     frame           1
                     /translation="MVAGHASGSPAFGTASHSNCEHEEIHLAGSIQPHGALLVVSEHDH
                     RVIQASANAAEFLNLGSVLGVPLAEIDGDLLIKILPHLDPTAEGIPVAVRCRIGNPSTE
                     YCGLMHRPPEGGLIIELERAGPSIDLSGTLAPALERIRTAGSLRALCDDTVLLFQQCTG
                     YDRVMVYRFDEQGHGLVFSECHVPGLESYFGNRYPSSLVPQMARQLYVRQRVRVLVDVT
                     YQPVPLEPRLSPLTGRDLDMSGCFLRSMSPIHLQFLKDMGVRATLAVSLVVGGKLWGLV
                     VCHHYLPRFIRFELRAICKRLAERIATRITALES"
     polyA_signal    2302..2423
                     /label=SV40 poly(A) signal
                     /note="SV40 polyadenylation signal"
     primer_bind     complement(2339..2358)
                     /label=SV40pA-R
                     /note="SV40 polyA, reverse primer"
     primer_bind     2393..2412
                     /label=EBV-rev
                     /note="SV40 polyA terminator, reverse primer"
     rep_origin      complement(2430..2885)
                     /direction=LEFT
                     /label=f1 ori
                     /note="f1 bacteriophage origin of replication; arrow
                     indicates direction of (+) strand synthesis"
     primer_bind     complement(2567..2588)
                     /label=F1ori-F
                     /note="F1 origin, forward primer"
     primer_bind     2779..2798
                     /label=F1ori-R
                     /note="F1 origin, reverse primer"
     promoter        2912..3016
                     /gene="bla"
                     /label=AmpR promoter
     promoter        3018..3375
                     /label=SV40 promoter
                     /note="SV40 enhancer and early promoter"
     primer_bind     complement(3041..3061)
                     /label=pBABE 3'
                     /note="SV40 enhancer, reverse primer for pBABE vectors"
     rep_origin      3226..3361
                     /label=SV40 ori
                     /note="SV40 origin of replication"
     primer_bind     3288..3307
                     /label=SV40pro-F
                     /note="SV40 promoter/origin, forward primer"
     CDS             3410..4204
                     /codon_start=1
                     /gene="aph(3')-II (or nptII)"
                     /product="aminoglycoside phosphotransferase from Tn5"
                     /label=NeoR/KanR
                     /note="confers resistance to neomycin, kanamycin, and G418
                     (Geneticin(R))"
                     /translation="MIEQDGLHAGSPAAWVERLFGYDWAQQTIGCSDAAVFRLSAQGRP
                     VLFVKTDLSGALNELQDEAARLSWLATTGVPCAAVLDVVTEAGRDWLLLGEVPGQDLLS
                     SHLAPAEKVSIMADAMRRLHTLDPATCPFDHQAKHRIERARTRMEAGLVDQDDLDEEHQ
                     GLAPAELFARLKASMPDGEDLVVTHGDACLPNIMVENGRFSGFIDCGRLGVADRYQDIA
                     LATRDIAEELGGEWADRFLVLYGIAAPDSQRIAFYRLLDEFF"
     primer_bind     complement(3464..3483)
                     /label=Neo-R
                     /note="Neomycin resistance gene, reverse primer"
     primer_bind     4074..4093
                     /label=Neo-F
                     /note="Neomycin resistance gene, forward primer"
     primer_bind     complement(4392..4411)
                     /label=TK-pA-R
                     /note="Thymidine kinase polyA, reverse primer"
     polyA_signal    4436..4483
                     /label=HSV TK poly(A) signal
                     /note="herpes simplex virus thymidine kinase
                     polyadenylation signal (Cole and Stacy, 1985)"
     rep_origin      4812..5400
                     /direction=RIGHT
                     /label=ori
                     /note="high-copy-number ColE1/pMB1/pBR322/pUC origin of
                     replication"
     primer_bind     5301..5320
                     /label=pBR322ori-F
                     /note="pBR322 origin, forward primer"
ORIGIN
        1 tagttattaa tagtaatcaa ttacggggtc attagttcat agcccatata tggagttccg
       61 cgttacataa cttacggtaa atggcccgcc tggctgaccg cccaacgacc cccgcccatt
      121 gacgtcaata atgacgtatg ttcccatagt aacgccaata gggactttcc attgacgtca
      181 atgggtggag tatttacggt aaactgccca cttggcagta catcaagtgt atcatatgcc
      241 aagtacgccc cctattgacg tcaatgacgg taaatggccc gcctggcatt atgcccagta
      301 catgacctta tgggactttc ctacttggca gtacatctac gtattagtca tcgctattac
      361 catggtgatg cggttttggc agtacatcaa tgggcgtgga tagcggtttg actcacgggg
      421 atttccaagt ctccacccca ttgacgtcaa tgggagtttg ttttggcacc aaaatcaacg
      481 ggactttcca aaatgtcgta acaactccgc cccattgacg caaatgggcg gtaggcgtgt
      541 acggtgggag gtctatataa gcagagctgg tttagtgaac cgtcagatcc gctagcggtc
      601 gccaccatgg tagcaggtca tgcctctggc agccccgcat tcgggaccgc ctctcattcg
      661 aattgcgaac atgaagagat ccacctcgcc ggctcgatcc agccgcatgg cgcgcttctg
      721 gtcgtcagcg aacatgatca tcgcgtcatc caggccagcg ccaacgccgc ggaatttctg
      781 aatctcggaa gcgtactcgg cgttccgctc gccgagatcg acggcgatct gttgatcaag
      841 atcctgccgc atctcgatcc caccgccgaa ggcatcccgg tcgcggtgcg ctgccggatc
      901 ggcaatccct ctacggagta ctgcggtctg atgcatcggc ctccggaagg cgggctgatc
      961 atcgaactcg aacgtgccgg cccgtcgatc gatctgtcag gcacgctggc gccggcgctg
     1021 gagcggatcc gcacggcggg ttcactgcgc gcgctgtgcg atgacaccgt gctgctgttt
     1081 cagcagtgca ccggctacga ccgggtgatg gtgtatcgtt tcgatgagca aggccacggc
     1141 ctggtattct ccgagtgcca tgtgcctggg ctcgaatcct atttcggcaa ccgctatccg
     1201 tcgtcgctgg tcccgcagat ggcgcggcag ctgtacgtgc ggcagcgcgt ccgcgtgctg
     1261 gtcgacgtca cctatcagcc ggtgccgctg gagccgcggc tgtcgccgct gaccgggcgc
     1321 gatctcgaca tgtcgggctg cttcctgcgc tcgatgtcgc cgatccatct gcagttcctg
     1381 aaggacatgg gcgtgcgcgc caccctggcg gtgtcgctgg tggtcggcgg caagctgtgg
     1441 ggcctggttg tctgtcacca ttatctgccg cgcttcatcc gtttcgagct gcgggcgatc
     1501 tgcaaacggc tcgccgaaag gatcgcgacg cggatcaccg cgcttgagag cggaggtggt
     1561 ggatcaggtg gaggaggttc tggaggtggt ggatcaggag gaggtggttc tggaggtggt
     1621 ggatcaggag gaagatctcg agctcaagct tcgatgtcga gcaagagagc caaggccaag
     1681 accaccaaga agaggcccca gagggctacg tccaatgtct tcgccatgtt tgaccagtcc
     1741 cagatccagg agtttaagga ggccttcaac atgattgatc agaaccgcga tggcttcatt
     1801 gataaggagg acctgcacga catgttggcc tctctgggga agaaccccac agacgagtac
     1861 ctggagggca tgatgaacga ggcgccaggg cccatcaact tcaccatgtt cctcacaatg
     1921 tttggggaga agctgaacgg cacagacccc gaggatgtga tccgcaatgc ctttgcctgc
     1981 tttgatgagg aggcctcagg cttcatccac gaggaccacc tgagggagct gctcaccacc
     2041 atgggcgacc gattcacgga tgaggaggtg gacgagatgt accgcgaggc acccattgat
     2101 aagaagggca acttcaacta cgtggagttc actcgcatcc tcaaacacgg cgccaaggac
     2161 aaggacgact aaggatccac cggatctaga taactgatca taatcagcca taccacattt
     2221 gtagaggttt tacttgcttt aaaaaacctc ccacacctcc ccctgaacct gaaacataaa
     2281 atgaatgcaa ttgttgttgt taacttgttt attgcagctt ataatggtta caaataaagc
     2341 aatagcatca caaatttcac aaataaagca tttttttcac tgcattctag ttgtggtttg
     2401 tccaaactca tcaatgtatc ttaacgcgta aattgtaagc gttaatattt tgttaaaatt
     2461 cgcgttaaat ttttgttaaa tcagctcatt ttttaaccaa taggccgaaa tcggcaaaat
     2521 cccttataaa tcaaaagaat agaccgagat agggttgagt gttgttccag tttggaacaa
     2581 gagtccacta ttaaagaacg tggactccaa cgtcaaaggn nnnnnnnnnn nnnnnnnnnn
     2641 nnnnnnnnnn nnnnnnnnnn nnnnnnnntn nnnnnnnnnn nnnnnnnnnn nnnnnnnnnn
     2701 nnnnnnnnnn nnnnnnnnnn nnnnnnnnnn nnnnnnnnnn nnnnnnnnnn nnnnnnnnnn
     2761 gnnnnnnnnn nnnnnnnnnn nnnnnnnnnn nnnnnnnnnn nnnnnnnnnn nnnnnnnnnn
     2821 nnnnnnnnnn nnnnnnnnnn nnnnnnnnnn nnnnnnnnnn nnnnnnnnnn nnnnnnnnnn
     2881 nnnnncaggt ggcacttttc ggggaaatgt gcgcggaacc cctatttgtt tatttttcta
     2941 aatacattca aatatgtatc cgctcatgag acaataaccc tgataaatgc ttcaataata
     3001 ttgaaaaagg aagagtcctg aggcggaaag aaccagctgt ggaatgtgtg tcagttaggg
     3061 tgtggaaagt ccccaggctc cccagcaggc agaagtatgc aaagcatgca tctcaattag
     3121 tcagcaacca ggtgtggaaa gtccccaggc tccccagcag gcagaagtat gcaaagcatg
     3181 catctcaatt agtcagcaac catagtcccg cccctaactc cgcccatccc gcccctaact
     3241 ccgcccagtt ccgcccattc tccgccccat ggctgactaa ttttttttat ttatgcagag
     3301 gccgaggccg cctcggcctc tgagctattc cagaagtagt gaggaggctt ttttggaggc
     3361 ctaggctttt gcaaagatcg atcaagagac aggatgagga tcgtttcgca tgattgaaca
     3421 agatggattg cacgcaggtt ctccggccgc ttgggtggag aggctattcg gctatgactg
     3481 ggcacaacag acaatcggct gctctgatgc cgccgtgttc cggctgtcag cgcaggggcg
     3541 cccggttctt tttgtcaaga ccgacctgtc cggtgccctg aatgaactgc aagacgaggc
     3601 agcgcggcta tcgtggctgg ccacgacggg cgttccttgc gcagctgtgc tcgacgttgt
     3661 cactgaagcg ggaagggact ggctgctatt gggcgaagtg ccggggcagg atctcctgtc
     3721 atctcacctt gctcctgccg agaaagtatc catcatggct gatgcaatgc ggcggctgca
     3781 tacgcttgat ccggctacct gcccattcga ccaccaagcg aaacatcgca tcgagcgagc
     3841 acgtactcgg atggaagccg gtcttgtcga tcaggatgat ctggacgaag agcatcaggg
     3901 gctcgcgcca gccgaactgt tcgccaggct caaggcgagc atgcccgacg gcgaggatct
     3961 cgtcgtgacc catggcgatg cctgcttgcc gaatatcatg gtggaaaatg gccgcttttc
     4021 tggattcatc gactgtggcc ggctgggtgt ggcggaccgc tatcaggaca tagcgttggc
     4081 tacccgtgat attgctgaag agcttggcgg cgaatgggct gaccgcttcc tcgtgcttta
     4141 cggtatcgcc gctcccgatt cgcagcgcat cgccttctat cgccttcttg acgagttctt
     4201 ctgagcggga ctctggggtt cgaaatgacc gaccaagcga cgcccaacct gccatcacga
     4261 gatttcgatt ccaccgccgc cttctatgaa aggttgggct tcggaatcgt tttccgggac
     4321 gccggctgga tgatcctcca gcgcggggat ctcatgctgg agttcttcgc ccaccctagg
     4381 gggaggctaa ctgaaacacg gaaggagaca ataccggaag gaacccgcgc tatgacggca
     4441 ataaaaagac agaataaaac gcacggtgtt gggtcgtttg ttcataaacg cggggttcgg
     4501 tcccagggct ggcactctgt cgatacccca ccgagacccc attggggcca atacgcccgc
     4561 gtttcttcct tttccccacc ccacccccca agttcgggtg aaggcccagg gctcgcagcc
     4621 aacgtcgggg cggcaggccc tgccatagcc tcaggttact catatatact ttagattgat
     4681 ttaaaacttc atttttaatt taaaaggatc taggtgaaga tcctttttga taatctcatg
     4741 accaaaatcc cttaacgtga gttttcgttc cactgagcgt cagaccccgt agaaaagatc
     4801 aaaggatctt cttgagatcc tttttttctg cgcgtaatct gctgcttgca aacaaaaaaa
     4861 ccaccgctac cagcggtggt ttgtttgccg gatcaagagc taccaactct ttttccgaag
     4921 gtaactggct tcagcagagc gcagatacca aatactgtcc ttctagtgta gccgtagtta
     4981 ggccaccact tcaagaactc tgtagcaccg cctacatacc tcgctctgct aatcctgtta
     5041 ccagtggctg ctgccagtgg cgataagtcg tgtcttaccg ggttggactc aagacgatag
     5101 ttaccggata aggcgcagcg gtcgggctga acggggggtt cgtgcacaca gcccagcttg
     5161 gagcgaacga cctacaccga actgagatac ctacagcgtg agctatgaga aagcgccacg
     5221 cttcccgaag ggagaaaggc ggacaggtat ccggtaagcg gcagggtcgg aacaggagag
     5281 cgcacgaggg agcttccagg gggaaacgcc tggtatcttt atagtcctgt cgggtttcgc
     5341 cacctctgac ttgagcgtcg atttttgtga tgctcgtcag gggggcggag cctatggaaa
     5401 aacgccagca acgcggcctt tttacggttc ctggcctttt gctggccttt tgctcacatg
     5461 ttctttcctg cgttatcccc tgattctgtg gataaccgta ttaccgccat gcat
//
